>Addgene plasmid #180541 | KTK_003 | addgene full sequence | sequence record 358843 | Addgene NGS Result
CTGTGGATAACCGTAGTCGGTCTCATGGCGGATCTTAGCTACTAGAGAAAGAGGAGAAATACTAGTATGT
GAGACCAAGATTATCAAAAAGGATCTTCACCTAGATCCTTTTAAATTAAAAATGAAGTTTTAAATCAATC
TAAAGTATATATGAGTAAACTTGGTCTGACAGTTACCAATGCTTAATCAGTGAGGCACCTATCTCAGCGA
TCTGTCTATTTCGTTCATCCATAGTTGCCTGACTCCCCGTCGTGTAGATAACTACGATACGGGAGGGCTT
ACCATCTGGCCCCAGTGCTGCAATGATACCGCGGGACCCACGCTCACCGGCTCCAGATTTATCAGCAATA
AACCAGCCAGCCGGAAGGGCCGAGCGCAGAAGTGGTCCTGCAACTTTATCCGCCTCCATCCAGTCTATTA
ATTGTTGCCGGGAAGCTAGAGTAAGTAGTTCGCCAGTTAATAGTTTGCGCAACGTTGTTGCCATTGCTAC
AGGCATCGTGGTGTCACGCTCGTCGTTTGGTATGGCTTCATTCAGCTCCGGTTCCCAACGATCAAGGCGA
GTTACATGATCCCCCATGTTGTGCAAAAAAGCGGTTAGCTCCTTCGGTCCTCCGATCGTTGTCAGAAGTA
AGTTGGCCGCAGTGTTATCACTCATGGTTATGGCAGCACTGCATAATTCTCTTACTGTCATGCCATCCGT
AAGATGCTTTTCTGTGACTGGTGAGTACTCAACCAAGTCATTCTGAGAATAGTGTATGCGGCGACCGAGT
TGCTCTTGCCCGGCGTCAATACGGGATAATACCGCGCCACATAGCAGAACTTTAAAAGTGCTCATCATTG
GAAAACGTTCTTCGGGGCGAAAACTCTCAAGGATCTTACCGCTGTTGAGATCCAGTTCGATGTAACCCAC
TCGTGCACCCAACTGATCTTCAGCATCTTTTACTTTCACCAGCGTTTCTGGGTGAGCAAAAACAGGAAGG
CAAAATGCCGCAAAAAAGGGAATAAGGGCGACACGGAAATGTTGAATACTCATACTCTTCCTTTTTCAAT
ATTATTGAAGCATTTATCAGGGTTATTGTCTCATGAGCGGATACATATTTGAATGTATTTAGAAAAATAA
ACAAATAGGGGTTCCGCGCACATTTCCCCGAAAAGTGCCACCTGTCATGACCAAAATCCCTTAACGTGAG
TTTTCGTTCCACTGAGCGTCAGACCCCGTAGAAAAGATCAAAGGATCTTCTTGAGATCCTTTTTTTCTGC
GCGTAATCTGCTGCTTGCAAACAAAAAAACCACCGCTACCAGCGGTGGTTTGTTTGCCGGATCAAGAGCT
ACCAACTCTTTTTCCGAAGGTAACTGGCTTCAGCAGAGCGCAGATACCAAATACTGTTCTTCTAGTGTAG
CCGTAGTTAGGCCACCACTTCAAGAACTCTGTAGCACCGCCTACATACCTCGCTCTGCTAATCCTGTTAC
CAGTGGCTGCTGCCAGTGGCGATAAGTCGTGTCTTACCGGGTTGGACTCAAGACGATAGTTACCGGATAA
GGCGCAGCGGTCGGGCTGAACGGGGGGTTCGTGCACACAGCCCAGCTTGGAGCGAACGACCTACACCGAA
CTGAGATACCTACAGCGTGAGCTATGAGAAAGCGCCACGCTTCCCGAAGGGAGAAAGGCGGACAGGTATC
CGGTAAGCGGCAGGGTCGGAACAGGAGAGCGCACGAGGGAGCTTCCAGGGGGAAACGCCTGGTATCTTTA
TAGTCCTGTCGGGTTTCGCCACCTCTGACTTGAGCGTCGATTTTTGTGATGCTCGTCAGGGGGGCGGAGC
CTATGGAAAAACGCCAGCAACGCGGCCTTTTTACGGTTCCTGGCCTTTTGCTGGCCTTTTGCTCACATGT
TCTTTCCTGCGTTATCCCCTGATT
Features (pLannotate 1.2.2; 3 found; start..end, strand, type, name):
    173..1033    -  CDS            AmpR: β-lactamase; bla; confers resistance to ampicillin, carbenicillin, and related antibiotics
   1034..1138    -  promoter       AmpR promoter: bla
   1241..1829    +  rep_origin     ori: high-copy-number ColE1/pMB1/pBR322/pUC origin of replication
