[The description below was written by a language model from this plasmid's Addgene catalogue record and pLannotate feature annotations shown in this document.]
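Description:
KTK_003 is a small bacterial entry (part) vector from the Komagataeibacter Tool Kit, a modular cloning system built for assembling multigene constructs and programmed protein secretion in cellulose-producing bacteria. Its payload is a single synthetic regulatory part, the ribosome binding site BBa_B0034, a widely used strong RBS from the BioBrick registry that is placed upstream of a coding sequence to drive translation initiation. As an entry vector, the plasmid serves to store this part in a standardised form so that it can be combined with promoters, coding sequences and terminators in later assembly steps. It carries no promoter or gene of its own to express. The record lists restriction enzyme cloning but does not state which sites or overhangs flank the part.

The sequenced plasmid is only about 1.9 kb, and automated annotation finds just three features: a β-lactamase gene (AmpR) with its native bla promoter, conferring ampicillin resistance, and a high-copy ColE1/pUC-type origin of replication. This matches the catalogue's ampicillin selection and high copy number for propagation in E. coli. The RBS itself is too short to have been picked up by the annotation and presumably lies in the unannotated region between the origin and the resistance cassette. The catalogue names pSEVA331 as the backbone, but that SEVA vector is normally associated with chloramphenicol resistance and a broad-host-range pBBR1 origin, neither of which appears in the feature table. The annotated elements instead point to a minimal E. coli storage plasmid, and the record does not resolve this discrepancy.
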