Addgene plasmid #180541: KTK_003
Purpose: Entry vector containing RBS BBa_B0034
Depositing lab: Tom Ellis. Depositing organization: Imperial College London. Publication: Komagataeibacter Tool Kit (KTK): A Modular Cloning System for Multigene Constructs and Programmed Protein Secretion from Cellulose Producing Bacteria. Goosens VJ, Walker KT, Aragon SM, Singh A, Senthivel VR, Dekker L, Caro-Astorga J, Buat MLA, Song W, Lee KY, Ellis T. ACS Synth Biol. 2021 Dec 17;10(12):3422-3434. doi: 10.1021/acssynbio.1c00358. Epub 2021 Nov 12. PubMed 34767345.
Backbone
  Vector backbone: pSEVA331
  Vector type: Bacterial Expression
Growth in bacteria
  Bacterial resistance: Ampicillin, 100 μg/mL
  Growth temperature: 37°C
  Growth strain: DH5alpha
  Copy number: High Copy
Gene/Insert
  Gene/Insert name: RBS BBa_B0034
  Species: Synthetic
  Cloning method: Restriction Enzyme; 5′ cloning site unknown (unknown if destroyed)
Terms and licenses: Academic/Nonprofit Terms; Industry Terms: Not Available to Industry
Depositor comments: Read the preprint at https://www.biorxiv.org/content/10.1101/2021.06.09.447691v1.full
How to cite: KTK_003 was a gift from Tom Ellis (Addgene plasmid # 180541 ; http://n2t.net/addgene:180541 ; RRID:Addgene_180541)
